>Addgene plasmid #217692 | HA-MBP-TEVpCS-ADGRE4 CTF-FLAG | addgene full sequence | sequence record 430002 | Addgene NGS Result
GGATCTGCGATCGCTCCGGTGCCCGTCAGTGGGCAGAGCGCACATCGCCCACAGTCCCCGAGAAGTTGGG
GGGAGGGGTCGGCAATTGAACGGGTGCCTAGAGAAGGTGGCGCGGGGTAAACTGGGAAAGTGATGTCGTG
TACTGGCTCCGCCTTTTTCCCGAGGGTGGGGGAGAACCGTATATAAGTGCAGTAGTCGCCGTGAACGTTC
TTTTTCGCAACGGGTTTGCCGCCAGAACACAGCTGAAGCTTCGAGGGGCTCGCATCTCTCCTTCACGCGC
CCGCCGCCCTACCTGAGGCCGCCATCCACGCCGGTTGAGTCGCGTTCTGCCGCCTCCCGCCTGTGGTGCC
TCCTGAACTGCGTCCGCCGTCTAGGTAAGTTTAAAGCTCAGGTCGAGACCGGGCCTTTGTCCGGCGCTCC
CTTGGAGCCTACCTAGACTCAGCCGGCTCTCCACGCTTTGCCTGACCCTGCTTGCTCAACTCTACGTCTT
TGTTTCGTTTTCTGTTCTGCGCCGTTACAGATCCAAGCTGTGACCGGCGCCTACCTGAGATCACCGGCGA
AGGAGGGCCACCATGTACAGGATGCAACTCCTGTCTTGCATTGCACTAAGTCTTGCACTTGTCACGAATT
CGTACCCATACGATGTTCCAGATTACGCTGGATCCAAAATTGAAGAAGGCAAACTGGTGATTTGGATTAA
CGGCGATAAAGGCTATAACGGCCTGGCGGAAGTGGGCAAAAAATTTGAAAAAGATACCGGCATTAAAGTG
ACCGTGGAACATCCGGATAAACTGGAAGAAAAATTTCCGCAGGTGGCGGCGACCGGCGATGGCCCGGATA
TTATTTTTTGGGCGCATGATCGCTTTGGCGGCTATGCGCAGAGCGGCCTGCTGGCGGAAATTACCCCGGA
TAAAGCGTTTCAGGATAAACTGTATCCGTTTACCTGGGATGCGGTGCGCTATAACGGCAAACTGATTGCG
TATCCGATTGCGGTGGAAGCGCTGAGCCTGATTTATAACAAAGATCTGCTGCCGAACCCGCCGAAAACCT
GGGAAGAAATTCCGGCGCTGGATAAAGAACTGAAAGCGAAAGGCAAAAGCGCGCTGATGTTTAACCTGCA
GGAACCGTATTTTACCTGGCCGCTGATTGCGGCGGATGGCGGCTATGCGTTTAAATATGAAAACGGCAAA
TATGATATTAAAGATGTGGGCGTGGATAACGCGGGCGCGAAAGCGGGCCTGACCTTTCTGGTGGATCTGA
TTAAAAACAAACATATGAACGCGGATACCGATTATAGCATTGCGGAAGCGGCGTTTAACAAAGGCGAAAC
CGCGATGACCATTAACGGCCCGTGGGCGTGGAGCAACATTGATACCAGCAAAGTGAACTATGGCGTGACC
GTGCTGCCGACCTTTAAAGGCCAGCCGAGCAAACCGTTTGTGGGCGTGCTGAGCGCGGGCATTAACGCGG
CGAGCCCGAACAAAGAACTGGCGAAAGAATTTCTGGAAAACTATCTGCTGACCGATGAAGGCCTGGAAGC
GGTGAACAAAGATAAACCGCTGGGCGCGGTGGCGCTGAAAAGCTATGAAGAAGAACTGGCGAAAGATCCG
CGCATTGCGGCGACCATGGAAAACGCGCAGAAAGGCGAAATTATGCCGAACATTCCGCAGATGAGCGCGT
TTTGGTATGCGGTGCGCACCGCGGTGATTAACGCGGCGAGCGGCCGCCAGACCGTGGATGAAGCGCTGAA
AGATGCGCAGACCAACGAGAACCTTTACTTCCAATCAAGCTTCGCAGTGCTGGTGGCTCTGGCCCCCAAG
GAGGATCCGGTGCTGACCGTGATCACACAGGTGGGTCTGACCATCTCTCTCCTTTGCCTCTTTCTCGCCA
TTCTCACCTTCCTGCTCTGCCGTCCCATCCAGAACACATCCACGTCTCTGCATCTGGAACTGTCTCTGTG
TCTGTTTCTGGCTCACTTGCTGTTTCTGACCGGCATTAACAGAACGGAGCCCGAGGTGCTCTGTAGCATT
ATCGCTGGCCTGCTTCACTTCCTCTATTTGGCCTGTTTCACTTGGATGCTCCTGGAAGGACTGCATCTCT
TCCTGACCGTCCGCAACCTGAAGGTTGCCAACTATACGTCCACCGGCAGGTTCAAAAAGAGGTTCATGTA
CCCCGTGGGCTATGGCATCCCAGCCGTCATTATCGCTGTTAGTGCAATCGTAGGCCCTCAGAACTACGGC
ACTTTTACCTGTTGGCTGAAGCTGGATAAGGGCTTCATCTGGTCCTTCATGGGGCCCGTCGCCGTGATTA
TCCTGATCAACTTGGTATTCTATTTCCAGGTTCTGTGGATCCTGCGGAGTAAACTCTCATCCCTGAACAA
GGAAGTATCAACAATCCAGGACACCCGCGTCATGACTTTCAAGGCGATCTCCCAGTTGTTCATCCTGGGG
TGTAGCTGGGGGCTGGGGTTTTTCATGGTCGAAGAGGTGGGGAAGACCATCGGGTCCATTATCGCCTATA
GCTTCACAATTATCAATACTCTGCAGGGTGTGCTTCTCTTCGTTGTGCACTGCCTGTTGAACCGCCAGGT
GCGCCTCATTATCCTGTCCGTGATTTCTCTCGTACCCAAATCCAACGGTTCTGACTACAAAGACGATGAC
GACAAGTGAAGATCTGACAAAACTCACACATGCCCACCGTGCCCAGCACCTGAACTCCTGGGGGGACCGT
CAGTCTTCCTCTTCCCCCCAAAACCCAAGGACACCCTCATGATCTCCCGGACCCCTGAGGTCACATGCGT
GGTGGTGGACGTGAGCCACGAAGACCCTGAGGTCAAGTTCAACTGGTACGTGGACGGCGTGGAGGTGCAT
AATGCCAAGACAAAGCCGCGGGAGGAGCAGTACAACAGCACGTACCGTGTGGTCAGCGTCCTCACCGTCC
TGCACCAGGACTGGCTGAATGGCAAGGAGTACAAGTGCAAGGTCTCCAACAAAGCCCTCCCAGCCCCCAT
CGAGAAAACCATCTCCAAAGCCAAAGGGCAGCCCCGAGAACCACAGGTGTACACCCTGCCCCCATCCCGG
GAGGAGATGACCAAGAACCAGGTCAGCCTGACCTGCCTGGTCAAAGGCTTCTATCCCAGCGACATCGCCG
TGGAGTGGGAGAGCAATGGGCAGCCGGAGAACAACTACAAGACCACGCCTCCCGTGCTGGACTCCGACGG
CTCCTTCTTCCTCTACAGCAAGCTCACCGTGGACAAGAGCAGGTGGCAGCAGGGGAACGTCTTCTCATGC
TCCGTGATGCACGAGGCTCTGCACAACCACTACACGCAGAAGAGCCTCTCCCTGTCTCCGGGTAAATGAG
TGCTAGCTGGCCAGACATGATAAGATACATTGATGAGTTTGGACAAACCACAACTAGAATGCAGTGAAAA
AAATGCTTTATTTGTGAAATTTGTGATGCTATTGCTTTATTTGTAACCATTATAAGCTGCAATAAACAAG
TTAACAACAACAATTGCATTCATTTTATGTTTCAGGTTCAGGGGGAGGTGTGGGAGGTTTTTTAAAGCAA
GTAAAACCTCTACAAATGTGGTATGGAATTAATTCTAAAATACAGCATAGCAAAACTTTAACCTCCAAAT
CAAGCCTCTACTTGAATCCTTTTCTGAGGGATGAATAAGGCATAGGCATCAGGGGCTGTTGCCAATGTGC
ATTAGCTGTTTGCAGCCTCACCTTCTTTCATGGAGTTTAAGATATAGTGTATTTTCCCAAGGTTTGAACT
AGCTCTTCATTTCTTTATGTTTTAAATGCACTGACCTCCCACATTCCCTTTTTAGTAAAATATTCAGAAA
TAATTTAAATACATCATTGCAATGAAAATAAATGTTTTTTATTAGGCAGAATCCAGATGCTCAAGGCCCT
TCATAATATCCCCCAGTTTAGTAGTTGGACTTAGGGAACAAAGGAACCTTTAATAGAAATTGGACAGCAA
GAAAGCGAGCTTCTAGCTTATCCTCAGTCCTGCTCCTCTGCCACAAAGTGCACGCAGTTGCCGGCCGGGT
CGCGCAGGGCGAACTCCCGCCCCCACGGCTGCTCGCCGATCTCGGTCATGGCCGGCCCGGAGGCGTCCCG
GAAGTTCGTGGACACGACCTCCGACCACTCGGCGTACAGCTCGTCCAGGCCGCGCACCCACACCCAGGCC
AGGGTGTTGTCCGGCACCACCTGGTCCTGGACCGCGCTGATGAACAGGGTCACGTCGTCCCGGACCACAC
CGGCGAAGTCGTCCTCCACGAAGTCCCGGGAGAACCCGAGCCGGTCGGTCCAGAACTCGACCGCTCCGGC
GACGTCGCGCGCGGTGAGCACCGGAACGGCACTGGTCAACTTGGCCATGATGGCTCCTCCTGTCAGGAGA
GGAAAGAGAAGAAGGTTAGTACAATTGCTATAGTGAGTTGTATTATACTATGCAGATATACTATGCCAAT
GATTAATTGTCAAACTAGGGCTGCAGGGTTCATAGTGCCACTTTTCCTGCACTGCCCCATCTCCTGCCCA
CCCTTTCCCAGGCATAGACAGTCAGTGACTTACCAAACTCACAGGAGGGAGAAGGCAGAAGCTTGAGACA
GACCCGCGGGACCGCCGAACTGCGAGGGGACGTGGCTAGGGCGGCTTCTTTTATGGTGCGCCGGCCCTCG
GAGGCAGGGCGCTCGGGGAGGCCTAGCGGCCAATCTGCGGTGGCAGGAGGCGGGGCCGAAGGCCGTGCCT
GACCAATCCGGAGCACATAGGAGTCTCAGCCCCCCGCCCCAAAGCAAGGGGAAGTCACGCGCCTGTAGCG
CCAGCGTGTTGTGAAATGGGGGCTTGGGGGGGTTGGGGCCCTGACTAGTCAAAACAAACTCCCATTGACG
TCAATGGGGTGGAGACTTGGAAATCCCCGTGAGTCAAACCGCTATCCACGCCCATTGATGTACTGCCAAA
ACCGCATCATCATGGTAATAGCGATGACTAATACGTAGATGTACTGCCAAGTAGGAAAGTCCCATAAGGT
CATGTACTGGGCATAATGCCAGGCGGGCCATTTACCGTCATTGACGTCAATAGGGGGCGTACTTGGCATA
TGATACACTTGATGTACTGCCAAGTGGGCAGTTTACCGTAAATACTCCACCCATTGACGTCAATGGAAAG
TCCCTATTGGCGTTACTATGGGAACATACGTCATTATTGACGTCAATGGGCGGGGGTCGTTGGGCGGTCA
GCCAGGCGGGCCATTTACCGTAAGTTATGTAACGCCTGCAGGTTAATTAAGAACATGTGAGCAAAAGGCC
AGCAAAAGGCCAGGAACCGTAAAAAGGCCGCGTTGCTGGCGTTTTTCCATAGGCTCCGCCCCCCTGACGA
GCATCACAAAAATCGACGCTCAAGTCAGAGGTGGCGAAACCCGACAGGACTATAAAGATACCAGGCGTTT
CCCCCTGGAAGCTCCCTCGTGCGCTCTCCTGTTCCGACCCTGCCGCTTACCGGATACCTGTCCGCCTTTC
TCCCTTCGGGAAGCGTGGCGCTTTCTCATAGCTCACGCTGTAGGTATCTCAGTTCGGTGTAGGTCGTTCG
CTCCAAGCTGGGCTGTGTGCACGAACCCCCCGTTCAGCCCGACCGCTGCGCCTTATCCGGTAACTATCGT
CTTGAGTCCAACCCGGTAAGACACGACTTATCGCCACTGGCAGCAGCCACTGGTAACAGGATTAGCAGAG
CGAGGTATGTAGGCGGTGCTACAGAGTTCTTGAAGTGGTGGCCTAACTACGGCTACACTAGAAGAACAGT
ATTTGGTATCTGCGCTCTGCTGAAGCCAGTTACCTTCGGAAAAAGAGTTGGTAGCTCTTGATCCGGCAAA
CAAACCACCGCTGGTAGCGGTGGTTTTTTTGTTTGCAAGCAGCAGATTACGCGCAGAAAAAAAGGATCTC
AAGAAGATCCTTTGATCTTTTCTACGGGGTCTGACGCTCAGTGGAACGAAAACTCACGTTAAGGGATTTT
GGTCATGGCTAGTTAATTAACATTTAAATCAGCGGCCGCAATAAAATATCTTTATTTTCATTACATCTGT
GTGTTGGTTTTTTGTGTGAATCGTAACTAACATACGCTCTCCATCAAAACAAAACGAAACAAAACAAACT
AGCAAAATAGGCTGTCCCCAGTGCAAGTGCAGGTGCCAGAACATTTCTCTATCGAA
Features (pLannotate 1.2.2; 17 found; start..end, strand, type, name):
     31..242     +  promoter       EF-1α core promoter: core promoter for human elongation factor EF-1α
    255..523     +  LTR            5' LTR (truncated): truncated 5' long terminal repeat (LTR) from human T-cell leukemia virus (HTLV) type 1
    573..632     +  sig_peptide    IL-2 signal sequence: human interleukin-2 signal sequence
    633..659     +  CDS            3xHA (fragment): three tandem HA epitope tags
    663..1763    +  CDS            malE (fragment): MALE_ECO57 - Experimental evidence at protein level: Swiss-Prot protein existence level 1. Part of the ABC transporter complex MalEFGK involved in maltose/maltodextrin import. Binds maltose and higher maltodextrins. From Escherichia coli O157:H7.
   1785..2597    +  CDS            Adgre4 (fragment): AGRE4_MOUSE - Also known as Emr4. Experimental evidence at protein level: Swiss-Prot protein existence level 1. May mediate the cellular interaction between myeloid cells and B-cells. From Mus musculus (Mouse).
   2604..3356    +  CDS            IGHG2 (fragment): IGHG2_HUMAN - Experimental evidence at protein level: Swiss-Prot protein existence level 1. Constant region of immunoglobulin heavy chains. Immunoglobulins, also known as antibodies, are membrane-bound or secreted glycoproteins produced by B lymphocytes. In the recognition phase of humoral immunity, the membrane-bound immunoglobulins serve as receptors which, upon binding of a specific antigen, trigger the clonal expansion and differentiation of B lymphocytes into immunoglobulins- secreting plasma cells. Secreted immunoglobulins mediate the effector phase of humoral immunity, which results in
   3381..3502    -  polyA_signal   SV40 poly(A) signal: SV40 polyadenylation signal
   3525..3596    -  CDS            large T antigen (fragment): large T antigen from SV40 (simian virus 40)
   3606..4000    -  polyA_signal   β-globin poly(A): human β-globin polyadenylation signal
   4017..4388    -  CDS            ble: BLE_STRHI - Experimental evidence at protein level: Swiss-Prot protein existence level 1. Binding protein with a strong affinity to the bleomycin family of antibiotics. From Streptoalloteichus hindustanus.
   4450..4493    -  promoter       EM7 promoter (fragment): synthetic bacterial promoter&nbsp
   4880..4979    -  promoter       CMV promoter (fragment): human cytomegalovirus (CMV) immediate early promoter
   4981..5284    -  enhancer       CMV enhancer: human cytomegalovirus immediate early enhancer
   5364..5952    -  rep_origin     ori: high-copy-number ColE1/pMB1/pBR322/pUC origin of replication
   6060..6108    +  polyA_signal   poly(A) signal: synthetic polyadenylation signal
   6119..6210    +  misc_feature   pause site: RNA polymerase II transcriptional pause signal from the human α2 globin gene
