[The description below was written by a language model from this plasmid's Addgene catalogue record and pLannotate feature annotations shown in this document.]
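Description:
HA-MBP-TEVpCS-ADGRE4 CTF-FLAG is a 6.2 kb mammalian expression plasmid built on the pFuse-hIgG1-Fc2 backbone. It is designed to express the transmembrane-domain portion of the human adhesion G protein-coupled receptor ADGRE4 (EMR4). It replicates in E. coli from a high-copy ColE1/pUC-type origin. Selection uses the Sh ble gene, which confers Zeocin/bleomycin resistance. That marker sits behind tandem CMV enhancer/promoter and bacterial EM7 promoter elements and ends in a β-globin poly(A) signal, so it can be expressed in both bacterial and mammalian cells.

The payload is driven by a composite promoter made of the EF-1α core promoter and the truncated HTLV-1 5' LTR segment. The open reading frame begins with the human IL-2 signal sequence, which directs the protein into the secretory pathway. An HA epitope and E. coli maltose-binding protein (malE) follow. The name indicates that a TEV protease cleavage site comes next, though it is not annotated. The ADGRE4 C-terminal fragment, with residues 1–173 deleted, then follows with a C-terminal FLAG tag according to the record. This layout suggests that protease cleavage removes the HA-MBP cap and exposes the native N-terminus of the CTF, the tethered agonist region, which fits the associated study of tethered agonist signalling in adhesion GPCRs. The tags would allow detection of the protein.

The automated annotation matches the receptor segment to the mouse Adgre4 homologue, whereas the catalogue states a human origin. It also detects an immunoglobulin heavy-chain constant region downstream of the insert, upstream of the SV40 poly(A) signal. This is presumably the residual backbone Fc, and the record does not say whether it is translated. The FLAG tag is not annotated either.
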