Addgene plasmid #217692: HA-MBP-TEVpCS-ADGRE4 CTF-FLAG
Purpose: Mammalian expression of Adhesion G Protein-Coupled Receptor transmembrane domains
Depositing lab: Stephen Blacklow. Depositing organization: Harvard Medical School. Publication: Heterogeneity of tethered agonist signaling in adhesion G protein-coupled receptors. Dates AN, Jones DTD, Smith JS, Skiba MA, Rich MF, Burruss MM, Kruse AC, Blacklow SC. Cell Chem Biol. 2024 Aug 15;31(8):1542-1553.e4. doi: 10.1016/j.chembiol.2024.03.004. Epub 2024 Apr 11. PubMed 38608683.
Backbone
  Vector backbone: pFuse-hIgG1-Fc2
  Backbone manufacturer: Invitrogen
  Vector type: Mammalian Expression
Growth in bacteria
  Bacterial resistance: Bleocin (Zeocin), 50 μg/mL
  Growth temperature: 37°C
  Growth strain: DH5alpha
  Copy number: High Copy
Gene/Insert
  Gene/Insert name: ADGRE4 (alt name: EMR4)
  Species: H. sapiens (human)
  Mutation: Deletion of residues 1-173
  Entrez Gene: ADGRE4P (a.k.a. EMR4, EMR4P, FIRE, GPR127, PGR16)
  Tag / fusion protein: HA (N terminal on insert); FLAG (C terminal on insert)
  Cloning method: Gibson Cloning
Terms and licenses: Academic/Nonprofit Terms; Industry Terms: Not Available to Industry
Depositor comments: Please visit https://www.biorxiv.org/content/10.1101/2022.07.14.500097v2 for bioRxiv preprint.
How to cite: HA-MBP-TEVpCS-ADGRE4 CTF-FLAG was a gift from Stephen Blacklow (Addgene plasmid # 217692 ; http://n2t.net/addgene:217692 ; RRID:Addgene_217692)
